Addgene plasmid #18010: pWZL Hygro-TRF2 deltaB
Depositing lab: Titia de Lange. Depositing organization: Rockefeller University. Publication: Senescence induced by altered telomere state, not telomere loss. Karlseder J, Smogorzewska A, de Lange T. Science. 2002 Mar 29. 295(5564):2446-9. 10.1126/science.1069523 PubMed 11923537.
Backbone
  Vector backbone: pWZL Hygro
  Backbone size w/o insert (bp): 5900
  Vector type: Mammalian Expression, Retroviral
  Selectable markers: Puromycin
Growth in bacteria
  Bacterial resistance: Ampicillin, 100 μg/mL
  Growth temperature: 37°C
  Growth strain: DH5alpha
  Copy number: High Copy
Gene/Insert
  Gene/Insert name: hTRF2 (alt names: human TTAGGG repeat binding factor 2; 2456; TERF2)
  Species: H. sapiens (human)
  Insert size (bp): 1368
  Mutation: Deleted Basic Domain (aa1-44)
  Entrez Gene: TERF2 (a.k.a. TRBF2, TRF2)
  Cloning method: Restriction Enzyme; 5′ cloning site BamHI (not destroyed); 3′ cloning site EcoRI (not destroyed)
  Sequencing primers: 5′ CCTTTGTACACCCTAAGCCT; 3′ AATGCTCGTCAAGAAGAC
Terms and licenses: Academic/Nonprofit Terms; Industry Terms: Not Available to Industry
Depositor comments: {Wang et al., 2004, Cell, 119, 355-68}
How to cite: pWZL Hygro-TRF2 deltaB was a gift from Titia de Lange (Addgene plasmid # 18010 ; http://n2t.net/addgene:18010 ; RRID:Addgene_18010)
