[The description below was written by a language model from this plasmid's Addgene catalogue record.]
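Description:
pWZL Hygro-TRF2 deltaB is a retroviral mammalian expression plasmid built on the roughly 5.9 kb pWZL Hygro backbone. It is maintained in E. coli as a high-copy plasmid under ampicillin selection. No feature table accompanies the record, so the promoter, origin of replication and viral elements are not explicitly listed. pWZL-type vectors are generally Moloney murine leukemia virus-derived constructs in which the long terminal repeats drive transcription of the insert and a packaging signal allows the transcript to be incorporated into virions made in packaging cells, giving stable integration in transduced target cells. The record is inconsistent on the mammalian selection marker: the catalogue field lists puromycin, whereas the backbone name indicates a hygromycin resistance cassette. The marker should therefore be confirmed before relying on either.

The insert is a 1368 bp fragment of human TERF2, encoding TTAGGG repeat binding factor 2 (TRF2), cloned between BamHI and EcoRI sites that both remain intact. It carries a deletion of the N-terminal basic domain (amino acids 1–44), producing the TRF2 deltaB allele. No epitope tag or reporter is recorded. TRF2 is a telomeric duplex-repeat binding protein that protects chromosome ends, and removing the basic domain leaves the rest of the protein in place while eliminating the functions of that N-terminal region. The associated publication concerns senescence triggered by altered telomere state rather than telomere loss. This suggests that the construct is used for stable retroviral expression of the truncated protein in mammalian cells to study how TRF2 domains contribute to telomere protection, telomere integrity and cellular senescence.
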