>Addgene plasmid #18010 | pWZL Hygro-TRF2 deltaB | addgene partial sequence | sequence record 23865 | 18010 with pBABE5'
CGGCGGACGCCCCATGGAGGCACGGCTGGAAGAGGCAGTCAATCGCTGGGTGCTCAAGTTCTACTTCCAC
GAGGCGCTGCGGGCCTTTCGGGGTAGCCGGTACGGGGACTTCAGACAGATCCGGGACATCATGCAGGCTT
TGCTTGTCAGGCCCTTGGGGAAGGAGCACACCGTGTCCCGATTGCTGCGGGTTATGCAGTGTCTGTCGCG
GATTGAAGAAGGGGAAAATTTAGACTGTTCCTTTGATATGGAGGCTGAGCTCACACCACTGGAATCAGCT
ATCAATGTGCTGGAGATGATTAAAACGGAATTTACACTGACAGAAGCAGTGGTCGAATCCAGTAGAAAAC
TGGTCAAGGAAGCTGCTGTCATTATTTGTATCAAAAACAAAGAATTTGAAAAGGCTTCAAAAATTTTGAA
AAAACATATGTCCAAGGACCCCACAACTCAGAAGCTGAGAAATGATCTCCTGAATATTATTCGAGAAAAG
AACTTGGCCCATCCTGTTATCCAGAACTTTTCATATGAGACCTTCCAGCAGAAGATGCTGCGCTTCCTGG
AGAGCCACCTGGATGACGCCGAGCCCTACCTCCTCACGATGGCCAAAAAGGCTTTGAAATCTGAGTCCGC
TGCCTCAAGTACAGGGAAGGAAGATAAACAGCCAGCACCAGGGCCTGTGGAAAAGCCACCCTGANGCCGG
G
